Addgene plasmid #65515: pDRFLIP37
Purpose: (Empty Backbone) FRET biosensor Destination vector for yeast expression. Encodes a FRET pair for fusion with ligand binding domain of interest.
Depositing lab: Wolf Frommer. Depositing organization: Carnegie Institution for Science. Publication: Abscisic acid dynamics in roots detected with genetically encoded FRET sensors. Jones AM, Danielson JA, Manojkumar SN, Lanquar V, Grossmann G, Frommer WB. eLife. 2014 Apr 15;3:e01741. doi: 10.7554/eLife.01741. PubMed 24737862.
Backbone
  Vector backbone: pDR196
  Backbone size (bp): 6400
  Modifications to backbone: None
  Vector type: Yeast Expression
  Promoter: pPMA1
  Selectable markers: URA3
  Tag / fusion protein: 6His-Cit-attR1 (N terminal on backbone); attR2-Cer-cMyc (C terminal on backbone)
Growth in bacteria
  Bacterial resistance: Chloramphenicol and Ampicillin, 25 & 100 μg/mL
  Growth temperature: 37°C
  Growth strain: ccdB Survival
  Copy number: High Copy
Gene/Insert
  Cloning method: Gateway Cloning
  Sequencing primers: 5′ ACAAGTTTGTACAAAAAAGCA; 3′ ACCACTTTGTACAAGAAAGCTG
Terms and licenses: Academic/Nonprofit Terms; Industry Terms: Not Available to Industry
How to cite: pDRFLIP37 was a gift from Wolf Frommer (Addgene plasmid # 65515 ; http://n2t.net/addgene:65515 ; RRID:Addgene_65515)
