[The description below was written by a language model from this plasmid's Addgene catalogue record and pLannotate feature annotations shown in this document.]
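Description:
pDRFLIP37 is an empty Gateway destination vector for expressing FRET biosensors in yeast, built on the pDR196 backbone. It is an E. coli–yeast shuttle plasmid. A high-copy ColE1/pUC-type origin and an ampicillin resistance gene support propagation in bacteria, while the 2μ origin and the URA3 auxotrophic marker provide episomal maintenance and selection in Saccharomyces cerevisiae. The catalogue lists the PMA1 promoter as the driver of expression. The automated feature table does not annotate this promoter by name, though it does find fragments of yeast sequences upstream of the cassette (BRP1, YG007) that may belong to that region. An ADH1 terminator lies downstream of the cassette. The deposited sequence is 9,796 nt.

The payload is a split fluorescent-protein pair flanking a Gateway cassette. Upstream is an N-terminal leader with a His tag, a T7 gene 10 leader and an Xpress epitope, fused to Citrine, the yellow FRET acceptor. This is followed by attR1, a chloramphenicol resistance gene, the ccdB toxin gene and attR2, and then by Cerulean, the cyan FRET donor. The catalogue also records a C-terminal cMyc tag, which the feature table does not annotate. Because ccdB poisons DNA gyrase in standard E. coli strains, the empty vector is grown in a ccdB-tolerant strain under chloramphenicol and ampicillin selection. An LR recombination with an entry clone replaces the CmR–ccdB segment with a ligand-binding domain of interest. The product is a single Citrine–domain–Cerulean fusion in which ligand-induced conformational changes can alter energy transfer between the two fluorophores. The vector is meant for building and screening candidate sensors in yeast, and the associated publication used this approach to develop abscisic acid sensors.
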