Features (pLannotate 1.2.2; 35 found; start..end, strand, type, name):
     32..48      -  promoter       ARG4 promoter (fragment): S. cerevisiae ARG4
    153..236     +  CDS            YG007_YEAST: Protein predicted: Swiss-Prot protein existence level 4. From Saccharomyces cerevisiae (strain ATCC 204508 / S288c) (Baker's yeast).
    465..487     +  RBS            RBS: efficient ribosome binding site from bacteriophage T7 gene 10 (Olins and Rangwala, 1989)
    507..527     +  CDS            capTEV™ (fragment): composite tag for in vivo biotinylation, TEV protease cleavage, and 6xHis tagging
    528..560     +  CDS            T7 tag (gene 10 leader): leader peptide from bacteriophage T7 gene 10 promotes efficient translation in E. coli
    564..587     +  CDS            Xpress™ tag: Xpress™ epitope tag, including an enterokinase recognition and cleavage site
    602..1316    +  CDS            Citrine (fragment): enhanced variant of YFP (Heikal et al., 2001) mammalian codon-optimized
   1329..1453    +  protein_bind   attR1: mutant version of attR; recombination site for the Gateway® LR reaction LR Clonase™
   1478..1508    +  promoter       lac UV5 promoter: E. coli lac promoter with an "up" mutation
   1532..1561    +  promoter       cat promoter (fragment): promoter of the E. coli cat gene encoding chloramphenicol acetyltransferase
   1562..2243    +  CDS            CmR (fragment): chloramphenicol acetyltransferase confers resistance to chloramphenicol
   2400..2558    +  CDS            ccdA (fragment): CCDA_ECO57 - Also known as H, letA. Experimental evidence at protein level: Swiss-Prot protein existence level 1. Antitoxin component of a type II toxin-antitoxin (TA) system which inhibits the post-segregational killing (PSK) of plasmid-free cells, also referred to as a plasmid addiction system. Binds to and blocks the activity of CcdB; will also remove bound CcdB protein from the CcdB-GyrA complex by forming a CcdA-CcdB complex, a process termed rejuvenation. Functions as a transcriptional corepressor for the ccdAB operon, repression also requires CcdB (By similarity). From Escherichia coli
   2563..2590    +  CDS            ccdB (fragment): CcdB, a bacterial toxin that poisons DNA gyrase; ccdB; Plasmids containing the ccdB gene cannot be propagated in standard E. coli strains.
   2621..2923    +  CDS            ccdB: CCDB_ECOLI - Also known as G, letB, letD. Experimental evidence at protein level: Swiss-Prot protein existence level 1. Toxic component of a type II toxin-antitoxin (TA) system, functioning in plasmid maintainence. Responsible for the post- segregational killing (PSK) of plasmid-free cells, also referred to as a plasmid addiction system. Half-life of over 2 hours. Cell killing by CcdB is accompanied by filamentation, defects in chromosome and plasmid segregation, defects in cell division, formation of anucleate cells, decreased DNA synthesis and plasmid loss. Interferes with the activity of DN
   2967..3091    -  protein_bind   attR2: mutant version of attR; recombination site for the Gateway® LR reaction LR Clonase™
   3105..3818    +  CDS            Cerulean: Cerulean is a basic (constitutively fluorescent) cyan fluorescent protein published in 2004, derived from Aequorea victoria. It has low acid sensitivity.
   3855..3919    +  misc_feature   MCS (fragment): pBluescript multiple cloning site
   3928..3946    -  promoter       T7 promoter: promoter for bacteriophage T7 RNA polymerase
   3947..4090    +  CDS            ADH1 (fragment): ADH1_YEAST - Also known as ADC1. Experimental evidence at protein level: Swiss-Prot protein existence level 1. This isozyme preferentially catalyzes the conversion of primary unbranched alcohols to their corresponding aldehydes. Also shows activity toward secondary alcohols. From Saccharomyces cerevisiae (strain ATCC 204508 / S288c) (Baker's yeast).
   4094..4281    +  terminator     ADH1 terminator: S. cerevisiae ADH1; transcription terminator for the S. cerevisiae alcohol dehydrogenase 1 (ADH1) gene
   4289..4446    +  CDS            lacZα (fragment): LacZα fragment of β-galactosidase; lacZ fragment
   4452..4503    -  misc_feature   bom (fragment): basis of mobility region from pBR322
   4508..4591    +  CDS            RAF1 (fragment): RAF_YEAST - Experimental evidence at transcript level: Swiss-Prot protein existence level 2. Antagonizes transcriptional repression of recombinase FLP by REP1-REP2. May play a role in plasmid partitioning. From Saccharomyces cerevisiae (strain ATCC 204508 / S288c) (Baker's yeast).
   4745..6091    -  rep_origin     2μ ori: yeast 2μ plasmid origin of replication
   6096..6112    -  promoter       tet promoter (fragment): E. coli promoter for tetracycline efflux protein gene
   6202..7005    -  CDS            URA3: orotidine-5'-phosphate decarboxylase, required for uracil biosynthesis; S. cerevisiae URA3; yeast auxotrophic marker, counterselectable with 5-fluoroorotic acid (5-FOA)
   7006..7221    -  promoter       URA3 promoter: S. cerevisiae URA3
   7332..7436    +  promoter       AmpR promoter: bla
   7437..8297    +  CDS            AmpR: β-lactamase; bla; confers resistance to ampicillin, carbenicillin, and related antibiotics
   8468..9056    +  rep_origin     ori: high-copy-number ColE1/pMB1/pBR322/pUC origin of replication
   9239..9331    +  CDS            lacI (fragment): lac repressor; lacI; The lac repressor binds to the lac operator to inhibit transcription in E. coli. This inhibition can be relieved by adding lactose or isopropyl-β-D-thiogalactopyranoside (IPTG).
   9344..9365    +  protein_bind   CAP binding site: CAP binding activates transcription in the presence of cAMP. E. coli catabolite activator protein
   9380..9410    +  promoter       lac promoter: promoter for the E. coli lac operon
   9418..9434    +  protein_bind   lac operator: The lac repressor binds to the lac operator to inhibit transcription in E. coli. This inhibition can be relieved by adding lactose or isopropyl-β-D-thiogalactopyranoside (IPTG). lac repressor encoded by lacI
   9472..9726    -  CDS            BRP1 (fragment): BRP1_YEAST - Protein predicted: Swiss-Prot protein existence level 4. From Saccharomyces cerevisiae (strain ATCC 204508 / S288c) (Baker's yeast).
>Addgene plasmid #65515 | pDRFLIP37 | depositor full sequence | sequence record 111425 | pDRFLIP37 sequence 9796 bps
GTAGAACTATGAGCTTTTTTTGTTTCTGTTTTCCTTTTTTTTTTTTTTACCTCTGTGGAAATTGTTACTC
TCACACTCTTTAGTTCGTTTGTTTGTTTTGTTTATTCCAATTATGACCGGTGACGAAACGTGGTCGATGG
TGGGTACCGCTTATGCTCCCCTCCATTAGTTTCGATTATATAAAAAGGCCAAATATTGTATTATTTTCAA
ATGTCCTATCATTATCGTCTAACATCTAATTTCTCTTAAATTTTTTCTCTTTCTTTCCTATAACACCAAT
AGTGAAAATCTTTTTTTCTTCTATATCTACAAAAACTTTTTTTTTCTATCAACCTCGTTGATAAATTTTT
TCTTTAACAATCGTTAATAATTAATTAATTGGAAAATAACCATTTTTTCTCTCTTTTATACACACATTCA
AAAGAAAGAAAAAAAATATACCCCAGCCTCGATCTAGAAATAATTTTGTTTAACTTTAAGAAGGAGATAT
ACATATGCGGGGTTCTCATCATCATCATCATCATGGTATGGCTAGCATGACTGGTGGACAGCAAATGGGT
CGGGATCTGTACGACGATGACGATAAGGATCCGGGCCTCGAGGTGAGCAAGGGCGAGGAGCTGTTCACCG
GGGTGGTGCCCATCCTGGTCGAGCTGGACGGCGACGTAAACGGCCACAAGTTCAGCGTGTCCGGCGAGGG
CGAGGGCGATGCCACCTACGGCAAGCTGACCCTGAAGTTCATCTGCACCACCGGCAAGCTGCCCGTGCCC
TGGCCCACCCTCGTGACCACCTTCGGCTACGGCCTGATGTGCTTCGCCCGCTACCCCGACCACATGAAGC
AGCACGACTTCTTCAAGTCCGCCATGCCCGAAGGCTACGTCCAGGAGCGCACCATCTTCTTCAAGGACGA
CGGCAACTACAAGACCCGCGCCGAGGTGAAGTTCGAGGGCGACACCCTGGTGAACCGCATCGAGCTGAAG
GGCATCGACTTCAAGGAGGACGGCAACATCCTGGGGCACAAGCTTGAGTACAACTACAACAGCCACAACG
TCTATATCATGGCCGACAAGCAGAAGAACGGCATCAAGGTGAACTTCAAGATCCGCCACAACATCGAGGA
CGGCAGCGTGCAGCTCGCCGACCACTACCAGCAGAACACCCCCATCGGCGACGGCCCCGTGCTGCTGCCC
GACAACCACTACCTGAGCTACCAGTCCGCCCTGAGCAAAGACCCCAACGAGAAGCGCGATCACATGGTCC
TGCTGGAGTTCGTGACCGCCGCCGGGATCACTCTCGGCATGGACGAGCTGTACAAGGGTACCGATATCAC
AAGTTTGTACAAAAAAGCTGAACGAGAAACGTAAAATGATATAAATATCAATATATTAAATTAGATTTTG
CATAAAAAACAGACTACATAATACTGTAAAACACAACATATCCAGTCACTATGGCGGCCGCATTAGGCAC
CCCAGGCTTTACACTTTATGCTTCCGGCTCGTATAATGTGTGGATTTTGAGTTAGGATCCGTCGAGATTT
TCAGGAGCTAAGGAAGCTAAAATGGAGAAAAAAATCACTGGATATACCACCGTTGATATATCCCAATGGC
ATCGTAAAGAACATTTTGAGGCATTTCAGTCAGTTGCTCAATGTACCTATAACCAGACCGTTCAGCTGGA
TATTACGGCCTTTTTAAAGACCGTAAAGAAAAATAAGCACAAGTTTTATCCGGCCTTTATTCACATTCTT
GCCCGCCTGATGAATGCTCATCCGGAATTCCGTATGGCAATGAAAGACGGTGAGCTGGTGATATGGGATA
GTGTTCACCCTTGTTACACCGTTTTCCATGAGCAAACTGAAACGTTTTCATCGCTCTGGAGTGAATACCA
CGACGATTTCCGGCAGTTTCTACACATATATTCGCAAGATGTGGCGTGTTACGGTGAAAACCTGGCCTAT
TTCCCTAAAGGGTTTATTGAGAATATGTTTTTCGTCTCAGCCAATCCCTGGGTGAGTTTCACCAGTTTTG
ATTTAAACGTGGCCAATATGGACAACTTCTTCGCCCCCGTTTTCACCATGGGCAAATATTATACGCAAGG
CGACAAGGTGCTGATGCCGCTGGCGATTCAGGTTCATCATGCCGTTTGTGATGGGCTTCCATGTCGGCAG
AATGCTTAATGAATTACACAGTACTGCGATGAGTGGCAGGGCGGGGCGTAAACGCGTGGATCCGGCTTAC
TAAAAGCCAGATAACAGTATGCGTATTTGCGCGCTGATTTTTGCGGTATAAGAATATATACTGATATGTA
TACCCGAAGTATGTCAAAAAGAGGTATGCTATGAAGCAGCGTATTACAGTGACAGTTGACAGCGACAGCT
ATCAGTTGCTCAAGGCATATATGATGTCAATATCTCCGGTCTGGTAAGCACAACCATGCAGAATGAAGCC
CGTCGTCTGCGTGCCGAACGCTGGAAAGCGGAAAATCAGGAAGGGATGGCTGAGGTCGCCCGGTTTATTG
AAATGAACGGCTCTTTTGCTGACGAGAACAGGGGCTGGTGAAATGCAGTTTAAGGTTTACACCTATAAAA
CTTTTGCTGACGAGAACAGGGGCTGGTGAAATGCAGTTTAAGGTTTACACCTATAAAAGAGAGAGCCGTT
ATCGTCTGTTTGTGGATGTACAGAGTGATATTATTGACACGCCCGGGCGACGGATGGTGATCCCCCTGGC
CAGTGCACGTCTGCTGTCAGATAAAGTCTCCCGTGAACTTTACCCGGTGGTGCATATCGGGGATGAAAGC
TGGCGCATGATGACCACCGATATGGCCAGTGTGCCGGTCTCCGTTATCGGGGAAGAAGTGGCTGATCTCA
GCCACCGCGAAAATGACATCAAAAACGCCATTAACCTGATGTTCTGGGGAATATAAATGTCAGGCTCCCT
TATACACAGCCAGTCTGCAGGTCGACCATAGTGACTGGATATGTTGTGTTTTACAGTATTATGTAGTCTG
TTTTTTATGCAAAATCTAATTTAATATATTGATATTTATATCATTTTACGTTTCTCGTTCAGCTTTCTTG
TACAAAGTGGTGATATCGACTAGTGTGAGCAAGGGCGAGGAGCTGTTCACCGGGGTGGTGCCCATCCTGG
TCGAGCTGGACGGCGACGTAAACGGCCACAAGTTCAGCGTGTCCGGCGAGGGCGAGGGCGATGCCACCTA
CGGCAAGCTGACCCTGAAGTTCATCTGCACCACCGGTAAGCTGCCCGTGCCCTGGCCCACCCTCGTGACC
ACCCTGACCTGGGGCGTGCAGTGCTTCGCCCGCTACCCCGACCACATGAAGCAGCACGACTTCTTCAAGT
CCGCCATGCCCGAAGGCTACGTCCAGGAGCGCACCATCTTCTTCAAGGACGACGGCAACTACAAGACCCG
CGCCGAGGTGAAGTTCGAGGGCGACACCCTGGTGAACCGCATCGAGCTGAAGGGCATCGACTTCAAGGAG
GACGGCAACATCCTGGGGCACAAGCTGGAGTACAACGCCATCAGCGACAACGTCTATATCACCGCCGACA
AGCAGAAGAACGGCATCAAGGCCAACTTCAAGATCCGCCACAACATCGAGGACGGCAGCGTGCAGCTCGC
CGACCACTACCAGCAGAACACCCCCATCGGCGACGGCCCCGTGCTGCTGCCCGACAACCACTACCTGAGC
ACCCAGTCCGCCCTGAGCAAAGACCCCAACGAGAAGCGCGATCACATGGTCCTGCTGGAGTTCGTGACCG
CCGCCGGGATCACTCTCGGCATGGACGAGCTGTACAAGGAACAAAAATTGATAAGTGAGGAAGATTTATA
AGGGCCGGGCTGCAGGAATTCGATATCAAGCTTATCGATACCGTCGACCTCGAGGGGGGGCCCGGTACCC
AATTCGCCCTATAGTGAGTCGTATTACGCGCGGATCCAGCTTTGGACTTCTTCGCCAGAGGTTTGGTCAA
GTCTCCAATCAAGGTTGTCGGCTTGTCTACCTTGCCAGAAATTTACGAAAAGATGGAAAAGGGTCAAATC
GTTGGTAGATACGTTGTTGACACTTCTAAATAAGCGAATTTCTTATGATTTATGATTTTTATTATTAAAT
AAGTTATAAAAAAAATAAGTGTATACAAATTTTAAAGTGACTCTTAGGTTTTAAAACGARAATTCTTATT
CTTGAGTAACTCTTTCCTGTAGGTCAGGTTGCTTTCTCAGGTATAGCATGAGGTCGCTCTTATTGACCAC
ACCTCTACCGGCATGCCAATTCACTGGCCGTCGTTTTACAACGTCGTGACTGGGAAAACCCTGGCGTTAC
CCAACTTAATCGCCTTGCAGCACATCCCCCTTTCGCCAGCTGGCGTAATAGCGAAGAGGCCCGCACCGAT
CGCCCTTCCCAACAGTTGCGCAGCCTGAATGGCGAATGGCGCCTGATGCGGTATTTTCTCCTTACGCATC
TGTGCGGTATTTCACACCGCATAATCGGATCGTACTTGTTACCCATCATTGAATTTTGAACATCCGAACC
TGGGAGTTTTCCCTGAAACAGATAGTATATTTGAACCTGTATAATAATATATAGTCTAGCGCTTTACGGA
AGACAATGTATGTATTTCGGTTCCTGGAGAAACTATTGCATCTATTGCATAGGTAATCTTGCACGTCGCA
TCCCCGGTTCATTTTCTGCGTTTCCATCTTGCACTTCAATAGCATATCTTTGTTAACGAAGCATCTGTGC
TTCATTTTGTAGAACAAAAATGCAACGCGAGAGCGCTAATTTTTCAAACAAAGAATCTGAGCTGCATTTT
TACAGAACAGAAATGCAACGCGAAAGCGCTATTTTACCAACGAAGAATCTGTGCTTCATTTTTGTAAAAC
AAAAATGCAACGCGAGAGCGCTAATTTTTCAAACAAAGAATCTGAGCTGCATTTTTACAGAACAGAAATG
CAACGCGAGAGCGCTATTTTACCAACAAAGAATCTATACTTCTTTTTTGTTCTACAAAAATGCATCCCGA
GAGCGCTATTTTTCTAACAAAGCATCTTAGATTACTTTTTTTCTCCTTTGTGCGCTCTATAATGCAGTCT
CTTGATAACTTTTTGCACTGTAGGTCCGTTAAGGTTAGAAGAAGGCTACTTTGGTGTCTATTTTCTCTTC
CATAAAAAAAGCCTGACTCCACTTCCCGCGTTTACTGATTACTAGCGAAGCTGCGGGTGCATTTTTTCAA
GATAAAGGCATCCCCGATTATATTCTATACCGATGTGGATTGCGCATACTTTGTGAACAGAAAGTGATAG
CGTTGATGATTCTTCATTGGTCAGAAAATTATGAACGGTTTCTTCTATTTTGTCTCTATATACTACGTAT
AGGAAATGTTTACATTTTCGTATTGTTTTCGATTCACTCTATGAATAGTTCTTACTACAATTTTTTTGTC
TAAAGAGTAATACTAGAGATAAACATAAAAAATGTAGAGGTCGAGTTTAGATGCAAGTTCAAGGAGCGAA
AGGTGGATGGGTAGGTTATATAGGGATATAGCACAGAGATATATAGCAAAGAGATACTTTTGAGCAATGT
TTGTGGAAGCGGTATTCGCAATATTTTAGTAGCTCGTTACAGTCCGGTGCGTTTTTGGTTTTTTGAAAGT
GCGTCTTCAGAGCGCTTTTGGTTTTCAAAAGCGCTCTGAAGTTCCTATACTTTCTAGCTAGAGAATAGGA
ACTTCGGAATAGGAACTTCAAAGCGTTTCCGAAAACGAGCGCTTCCGAAAATGCAACGCGAGCTGCGCAC
ATACAGCTCACTGTTCACGTCGCACCTATATCTGCGTGTTGCCTGTATATATATATACATGAGAAGAACG
GCATAGTGCGTGTTTATGCTTAAATGCGTACTTATATGCGTCTATTTATGTAGGATGAAAGGTAGTCTAG
TACCTCCTGTGATATTATCCCATTCCATGCGGGGTATCGTATGCTTCCTTCAGCACTACCCTTTAGCTGT
TCTATATGCTGCCACTCCTCAATTGGATTAGTCTCATCCTTCAATGCTATCATTTCCTTTGATATTGGAT
CGATCCGATGATAAGCTGTCAAACATGAGAATTGGGTAATAACTGATATAATTAAATTGAAGCTCTAATT
TGTGAGTTTAGTATACATGCATTTACTTATAATACAGTTTTTTAGTTTTGCTGGCCGCATCTTCTCAAAT
ATGCTTCCCAGCCTGCTTTTCTGTAACGTTCACCCTCTACCTTAGCATCCCTTCCCTTTGCAAATAGTCC
TCTTCCAACAATAATAATGTCAGATCCTGTAGAGACCACATCATCCACGGTTCTATACTGTTGACCCAAT
GCGTCTCCCTTGTCATCTAAACCCACACCGGGTGTCATAATCAACCAATCGTAACCTTCATCTCTTCCAC
CCATGTCTCTTTGAGCAATAAAGCCGATAACAAAATCTTTGTCGCTCTTCGCAATGTCAACAGTACCCTT
AGTATATTCTCCAGTAGATAGGGAGCCCTTGCATGACAATTCTGCTAACATCAAAAGGCCTCTAGGTTCC
TTTGTTACTTCTTCTGCCGCCTGCTTCAAACCGCTAACAATACCTGGGCCCACCACACCGTGTGCATTCG
TAATGTCTGCCCATTCTGCTATTCTGTATACACCCGCAGAGTACTGCAATTTGACTGTATTACCAATGTC
AGCAAATTTTCTGTCTTCGAAGAGTAAAAAATTGTACTTGGCGGATAATGCCTTTAGCGGCTTAACTGTG
CCCTCCATGGAAAAATCAGTCAAGATATCCACATGTGTTTTTAGTAAACAAATTTTGGGACCTAATGCTT
CAACTAACTCCAGTAATTCCTTGGTGGTACGAACATCCAATGAAGCACACAAGTTTGTTTGCTTTTCGTG
CATGATATTAAATAGCTTGGCAGCAACAGGACTAGGATGAGTAGCAGCACGTTCCTTATATGTAGCTTTC
GACATGATTTATCTTCGTTTCCTGCATGTTTTTGTTCTGTGCAGTTGGGTTAAGAATACTGGGCAATTTC
ATGTTTCTTCAACACTACATATGCGTATATATACCAATCTAAGTCTGTGCTCCTTCCTTCGTTCTTCCTT
CTGTTCGGAGATTACCGAATCAAAAAAATTTCAAGGAAACCGAAATCAAAAAAAAGAATAAAAAAAAAAT
GATGAATTGAAAAGCTAATTCTTGAAGACGAAAGGGCCTCGTGATACGCCTATTTTTATAGGTTAATGTC
ATGATAATAATGGTTTCTTAGACGTCAGGTGGCACTTTTCGGGGAAATGTGCGCGGAACCCCTATTTGTT
TATTTTTCTAAATACATTCAAATATGTATCCGCTCATGAGACAATAACCCTGATAAATGCTTCAATAATA
TTGAAAAAGGAAGAGTATGAGTATTCAACATTTCCGTGTCGCCCTTATTCCCTTTTTTGCGGCATTTTGC
CTTCCTGTTTTTGCTCACCCAGAAACGCTGGTGAAAGTAAAAGATGCTGAAGATCAGTTGGGTGCACGAG
TGGGTTACATCGAACTGGATCTCAACAGCGGTAAGATCCTTGAGAGTTTTCGCCCCGAAGAACGTTTTCC
AATGATGAGCACTTTTAAAGTTCTGCTATGTGGCGCGGTATTATCCCGTATTGACGCCGGGCAAGAGCAA
CTCGGTCGCCGCATACACTATTCTCAGAATGACTTGGTTGAGTACTCACCAGTCACAGAAAAGCATCTTA
CGGATGGCATGACAGTAAGAGAATTATGCAGTGCTGCCATAACCATGAGTGATAACACTGCGGCCAACTT
ACTTCTGACAACGATCGGAGGACCGAAGGAGCTAACCGCTTTTTTGCACAACATGGGGGATCATGTAACT
CGCCTTGATCGTTGGGAACCGGAGCTGAATGAAGCCATACCAAACGACGAGCGTGACACCACGATGCCTG
TAGCAATGGCAACAACGTTGCGCAAACTATTAACTGGCGAACTACTTACTCTAGCTTCCCGGCAACAATT
AATAGACTGGATGGAGGCGGATAAAGTTGCAGGACCACTTCTGCGCTCGGCCCTTCCGGCTGGCTGGTTT
ATTGCTGATAAATCTGGAGCCGGTGAGCGTGGGTCTCGCGGTATCATTGCAGCACTGGGGCCAGATGGTA
AGCCCTCCCGTATCGTAGTTATCTACACGACGGGGAGTCAGGCAACTATGGATGAACGAAATAGACAGAT
CGCTGAGATAGGTGCCTCACTGATTAAGCATTGGTAACTGTCAGACCAAGTTTACTCATATATACTTTAG
ATTGATTTAAAACTTCATTTTTAATTTAAAAGGATCTAGGTGAAGATCCTTTTTGATAATCTCATGACCA
AAATCCCTTAACGTGAGTTTTCGTTCCACTGAGCGTCAGACCCCGTAGAAAAGATCAAAGGATCTTCTTG
AGATCCTTTTTTTCTGCGCGTAATCTGCTGCTTGCAAACAAAAAAACCACCGCTACCAGCGGTGGTTTGT
TTGCCGGATCAAGAGCTACCAACTCTTTTTCCGAAGGTAACTGGCTTCAGCAGAGCGCAGATACCAAATA
CTGTTCTTCTAGTGTAGCCGTAGTTAGGCCACCACTTCAAGAACTCTGTAGCACCGCCTACATACCTCGC
TCTGCTAATCCTGTTACCAGTGGCTGCTGCCAGTGGCGATAAGTCGTGTCTTACCGGGTTGGACTCAAGA
CGATAGTTACCGGATAAGGCGCAGCGGTCGGGCTGAACGGGGGGTTCGTGCACACAGCCCAGCTTGGAGC
GAACGACCTACACCGAACTGAGATACCTACAGCGTGAGCTATGAGAAAGCGCCACGCTTCCCGAAGGGAG
AAAGGCGGACAGGTATCCGGTAAGCGGCAGGGTCGGAACAGGAGAGCGCACGAGGGAGCTTCCAGGGGGA
AACGCCTGGTATCTTTATAGTCCTGTCGGGTTTCGCCACCTCTGACTTGAGCGTCGATTTTTGTGATGCT
CGTCAGGGGGGCGGAGCCTATGGAAAAACGCCAGCAACGCGGCCTTTTTACGGTTCCTGGCCTTTTGCTG
GCCTTTTGCTCACATGTTCTTTCCTGCGTTATCCCCTGATTCTGTGGATAACCGTATTACCGCCTTTGAG
TGAGCTGATACCGCTCGCCGCAGCCGAACGACCGAGCGCAGCGAGTCAGTGAGCGAGGAAGCGGAAGAGC
GCCCAATACGCAAACCGCCTCTCCCCGCGCGTTGGCCGATTCATTAATGCAGCTGGCACGACAGGTTTCC
CGACTGGAAAGCGGGCAGTGAGCGCAACGCAATTAATGTGAGTTAGCTCACTCATTAGGCACCCCAGGCT
TTACACTTTATGCTTCCGGCTCGTATGTTGTGTGGAATTGTGAGCGGATAACAATTTCACACAGGAAACA
GCTATGACCATGATTACGCCAAGCTTCCTGAAACGGAGAAACATAAACAGGCATTGCTGGGATCACCCAT
ACATCACTCTGTTTTGCCTGACCTTTTCCGGTAATTTGAAAACAAACCCGGTCTCGAAGCGGAGATCCGG
CGATAATTACCGCAGAAATAAACCCATACACGAGACGTAGAACCAGCCGCACATGGCCGGAGAAACTCCT
GCGAGAATTTCGTAAACTCGCGCGCATTGCATCTGTATTTCCTAATGCGGCACTTCCAGGCCTCGATCGA
GACCGTTTATCCATTGCTTTTTTGTTGTCTTTTTCCCTCGTTCACAGAAAGTCTGAAGAAGCTATA
