>Addgene plasmid #65515 | pDRFLIP37 | addgene partial sequence | sequence record 127295 | T7 5'-TAATACGACTCACTATAGGG-3'
GGTATCGATAAGCTTGATATCGAATTCCTGCAGCCCGGCCCTTATAAATCTTCCTCACTTATCAATTTTT
GTTCCTTGTACAGCTCGTCCATGCCGAGAGTGATCCCGGCGGCGGTCACGAACTCCAGCAGGACCATGTG
ATCGCGCTTCTCGTTGGGGTCTTTGCTCAGGGCGGACTGGGTGCTCAGGTAGTGGTTGTCGGGCAGCAGC
ACGGGGCCGTCGCCGATGGGGGTGTTCTGCTGGTAGTGGTCGGCGAGCTGCACGCTGCCGTCCTCGATGT
TGTGGCGGATCTTGAAGTTGGCCTTGATGCCGTTCTTCTGCTTGTCGGCGGTGATATAGACGTTGTCGCT
GATGGCGTTGTACTCCAGCTTGTGCCCCAGGATGTTGCCGTCCTCCTTGAAGTCGATGCCCTTCAGCTCG
ATGCGGTTCACCAGGGTGTCGCCCTCGAACTTCACCTCGGCGCGGGTCTTGTAGTTGCCGTCGTCCTTGA
AGAAGATGGTGCGCTCCTGGACGTAGCCTTCGGGCATGGCGGACTTGAAGAAGTCGTGCTGCTTCATGTG
GTCGGGGTAGCGGGCGAAGCACTGCACGCCCCAGGTCAGGGTGGTCACGAGGGTGGGCCAGGGCACGGGC
AGCTTGCCGGTGGTGCAGATGAACTTCAGGGTCAGCTTGCCGTAGGTGGCATCGCCCTCGCCCTCGCCGG
ACACGCTGAACTTGTGGCCGTTTACGTCGCCGTCCAGCTCGACCAGGATGGGCACCACCCCGGTGAA
