>Addgene plasmid #65515 | pDRFLIP37 | addgene partial sequence | sequence record 127330 | pPMA-For 5'-AACAATCGTTAATAATTAATTAATTGG-3'
TTTCTCTCTTTTATACACACATTCAAAAGAAAGAAAAAAAATATACCCCAGCCTCGATCTAGAAATAATT
TTGTTTAACTTTAAGAAGGAGATATACATATGCGGGGTTCTCATCATCATCATCATCATGGTATGGCTAG
CATGACTGGTGGACAGCAAATGGGTCGGGATCTGTACGACGATGACGATAAGGATCCGGGCCTCGAGGTG
AGCAAGGGCGAGGAGCTGTTCACCGGGGTGGTGCCCATCCTGGTCGAGCTGGACGGCGACGTAAACGGCC
ACAAGTTCAGCGTGTCCGGCGAGGGCGAGGGCGATGCCACCTACGGCAAGCTGACCCTGAAGTTCATCTG
CACCACCGGCAAGCTGCCCGTGCCCTGGCCCACCCTCGTGACCACCTTCGGCTACGGCCTGATGTGCTTC
GCCCGCTACCCCGACCACATGAAGCAGCACGACTTCTTCAAGTCCGCCATGCCCGAAGGCTACGTCCAGG
AGCGCACCATCTTCTTCAAGGACGACGGCAACTACAAGACCCGCGCCGAGGTGAAGTTCGAGGGCGACAC
CCTGGTGAACCGCATCGAGCTGAAGGGCATCGACTTCAAGGAGGACGGCAACATCCTGGGGCACAAGCTG
GAGTACAACTACAACAGCCACAACGTCTATATCATGGCCGACAAGCAGAAGAACGGCATCAAGGTGAACT
TCAAGATCCGCCACAACATCGAGGACGGCAGCGTGCAGCTCGCCGACCACTACCAGCAGAACACCCCCAT
CGGCGACGGCCCCGTGCTGCTGCCCGACAACCACTACCTGAGCTACCAGTCCGCCCTGAGCAAAGACCCC
AACGAGAAGCGCGATCACATGGTCCTGCTGGAGTTCGTGACCGCCGCCGGGATCA
